Addgene plasmid #161355: pDONR221-SLC39A9_STOP
Purpose: Gateway entry clone with codon-optimized ORF sequence for subcloning into custom expression vectors. Contains a STOP codon at the end of the codon-optimized ORF sequence.
Depositing lab: RESOLUTE Consortium & Giulio Superti-Furga. Depositing organization: CeMM Research Center for Molecular Medicine. Publication: The RESOLUTE consortium: unlocking SLC transporters for drug discovery. Superti-Furga G, Lackner D, Wiedmer T, Ingles-Prieto A, Barbosa B, Girardi E, Goldmann U, Gurtl B, Klavins K, Klimek C, Lindinger S, Lineiro-Retes E, Muller AC, Onstein S, Redinger G, Reil D, Sedlyarov V, Wolf G, Crawford M, Everley R, ... Steppan CM. Nat Rev Drug Discov. 2020 Jul;19(7):429-430. doi: 10.1038/d41573-020-00056-6. PubMed 32265506.
Backbone
  Vector backbone: pDONR221
  Backbone manufacturer: ThermoFisher Scientific
  Backbone size w/o insert (bp): 2550
  Vector type: Mammalian Expression
Growth in bacteria
  Bacterial resistance: Kanamycin, 50 μg/mL
  Growth temperature: 37°C
  Growth strain: NEB Stable
  Copy number: High Copy
Gene/Insert
  Gene/Insert name: SLC39A9 (alt name: FLJ11274)
  Species: H. sapiens (human)
  Insert size (bp): 924
  Entrez Gene: SLC39A9 (a.k.a. ZIP-9, ZIP9)
  Cloning method: Gateway Cloning
  Sequencing primers: 5′ M13-fwd; 3′ M13-rev
Terms and licenses: Academic/Nonprofit Terms; Industry Terms
Depositor comments: This plasmid contains a STOP codon at the end of the codon-optimized ORF. For the version of this plasmid that does not contain a STOP codon, please see Addgene plasmid 132189 For more information on the full Resolute plasmid collection, please see www.addgene.org/depositor-collections/re-solute/. Please provide your feedback on this plasmid to the RESOLUTE consortium by filling out their RESOLUTE repository feedback form: https://forms.office.com/Pages/ResponsePage.aspx?id=0e05yklzmkS7rjFGQL4N7z4feCLQvEJAmVcOCM_u885UN1JJRko0Ukg4TVQwNTZLOUxPQVJWT1NHUCQlQCN0PWcu
How to cite: pDONR221-SLC39A9_STOP was a gift from RESOLUTE Consortium & Giulio Superti-Furga (Addgene plasmid # 161355 ; http://n2t.net/addgene:161355 ; RRID:Addgene_161355)
