[The description below was written by a language model from this plasmid's Addgene catalogue record and pLannotate feature annotations shown in this document.]
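Description:
pDONR221-SLC39A9_STOP is a Gateway entry clone built on the pDONR221 backbone, carrying a codon-optimized open reading frame for human SLC39A9 (also known as ZIP9 or FLJ11274), a solute carrier family member annotated as a probable zinc-influx transporter. The sequenced plasmid is about 3.5 kb. It is maintained in E. coli through a high-copy ColE1/pUC-type origin and selected with kanamycin via an aminoglycoside phosphotransferase (KanR) gene. Although the catalogue lists the vector type as mammalian expression, the feature table shows no eukaryotic promoter, polyadenylation signal or mammalian selection cassette, so the plasmid functions as a shuttle for the ORF and not as an expression vector in its own right.

The roughly 0.9 kb SLC39A9 coding sequence sits between attL1 and attL2 sites, which are the substrates for an LR Clonase reaction that transfers the ORF directionally into any attR-containing destination vector. This version retains a stop codon at the end of the ORF, so it suits native, untagged expression or N-terminal fusions supplied by the destination vector. A companion clone without the stop codon exists for C-terminal tagging. Other annotated elements are standard backbone features: rrnB T1 and T2 terminators upstream of the cassette that shield the insert from read-through transcription, a T7 promoter flanking attL2 and pointing back toward the insert, and short lacI and lacZα remnants with no evident functional role. The plasmid belongs to a consortium collection of SLC transporter clones intended to support transporter research and drug discovery.
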