Features (pLannotate 1.2.2; 10 found; start..end, strand, type, name):
      1..100     +  protein_bind   attL1: mutant version of attL; recombination site for the Gateway® LR reaction LR Clonase™
    106..1026    +  CDS            SLC39A9: S39A9_HUMAN - Also known as ZIP9. Experimental evidence at protein level: Swiss-Prot protein existence level 1. May act as a zinc-influx transporter. From Homo sapiens (Human).
   1031..1130    -  protein_bind   attL2: mutant version of attL; recombination site for the Gateway® LR reaction LR Clonase™
   1148..1166    -  promoter       T7 promoter: promoter for bacteriophage T7 RNA polymerase
   1300..2109    +  CDS            KanR: aminoglycoside phosphotransferase; aph(3')-Ia; confers resistance to kanamycin in bacteria or G418 (Geneticin®) in eukaryotes
   2256..2844    +  rep_origin     ori: high-copy-number ColE1/pMB1/pBR322/pUC origin of replication
   3027..3119    +  CDS            lacI (fragment): lac repressor; lacI; The lac repressor binds to the lac operator to inhibit transcription in E. coli. This inhibition can be relieved by adding lactose or isopropyl-β-D-thiogalactopyranoside (IPTG).
   3174..3201    -  terminator     rrnB T2 terminator: transcription terminator T2 from the E. coli rrnB gene
   3333..3376    +  terminator     rrnB T1 terminator: Escherichia coli rrnB; transcription terminator T1 from the E. coli rrnB gene
   3423..3459    -  CDS            lacZα (fragment): LacZα fragment of β-galactosidase; lacZ fragment
>Addgene plasmid #161355 | pDONR221-SLC39A9_STOP | addgene full sequence | sequence record 369846 | Addgene NGS Result
CAAATAATGATTTTATTTTGACTGATAGTGACCTGTTCGTTGCAACACATTGATGAGCAATGCTTTTTTA
TAATGCCAACTTTGTACAAAAAAGCAGGCTCCACCATGGACGATTTCATCTCCATCTCTCTGCTGTCCCT
GGCAATGCTGGTGGGATGCTACGTGGCAGGCATCATCCCACTGGCCGTGAACTTTTCTGAGGAGAGGCTG
AAGCTGGTGACAGTGCTGGGAGCAGGACTGCTGTGCGGAACCGCCCTTGCCGTTATAGTTCCTGAAGGGG
TGCACGCCCTGTATGAGGACATCCTGGAGGGCAAGCACCACCAGGCCTCCGAGACACACAATGTGATCGC
CTCCGACAAGGCCGCCGAGAAGTCTGTGGTGCACGAGCACGAGCACTCTCACGATCACACCCAGCTGCAC
GCCTACATCGGCGTGAGCCTGGTGCTGGGCTTCGTGTTTATGCTGCTGGTGGACCAGATCGGCAACTCTC
ACGTGCACAGCACAGACGATCCAGAGGCAGCACGGAGCTCCAATAGCAAGATCACCACAACCCTGGGCCT
GGTGGTGCACGCAGCAGCAGATGGAGTGGCCCTGGGAGCCGCCGCCAGCACATCCCAGACCAGCGTGCAG
CTGATCGTGTTCGTGGCCATCATGCTGCACAAGGCACCTGCAGCCTTCGGCCTGGTGTCCTTTCTGATGC
ACGCCGGCCTGGAGCGGAACAGAATCAGGAAGCACCTGCTGGTGTTTGCACTGGCAGCACCAGTGATGAG
CATGGTGACATACCTGGGCCTGTCCAAGTCTAGCAAGGAGGCCCTGTCTGAAGTGAATGCCACCGGCGTG
GCCATGCTGTTCTCTGCCGGCACATTTCTGTATGTGGCAACCGTGCACGTGCTGCCAGAAGTGGGAGGAA
TCGGACACAGCCACAAGCCTGATGCAACCGGAGGAAGGGGACTGTCCAGGCTGGAGGTGGCCGCCCTGGT
GCTGGGCTGCCTGATCCCTCTGATCCTGAGCGTGGGCCACCAGCACTAAGACCCAGCTTTCTTGTACAAA
GTTGGCATTATAAGAAAGCATTGCTTATCAATTTGTTGCAACGAACAGGTCACTATCAGTCAAAATAAAA
TCATTATTTGCCATCCAGCTGATATCCCCTATAGTGAGTCGTATTACATGGTCATAGCTGTTTCCTGGCA
GCTCTGGCCCGTGTCTCAAAATCTCTGATGTTACATTGCACAAGATAAAAATATATCATCATGAACAATA
AAACTGTCTGCTTACATAAACAGTAATACAAGGGGTGTTATGAGCCATATTCAACGGGAAACGTCGAGGC
CGCGATTAAATTCCAACATGGATGCTGATTTATATGGGTATAAATGGGCTCGCGATAATGTCGGGCAATC
AGGTGCGACAATCTATCGCTTGTATGGGAAGCCCGATGCGCCAGAGTTGTTTCTGAAACATGGCAAAGGT
AGCGTTGCCAATGATGTTACAGATGAGATGGTCAGACTAAACTGGCTGACGGAATTTATGCCTCTTCCGA
CCATCAAGCATTTTATCCGTACTCCTGATGATGCATGGTTACTCACCACTGCGATCCCCGGAAAAACAGC
ATTCCAGGTATTAGAAGAATATCCTGATTCAGGTGAAAATATTGTTGATGCGCTGGCAGTGTTCCTGCGC
CGGTTGCATTCGATTCCTGTTTGTAATTGTCCTTTTAACAGCGATCGCGTATTTCGTCTCGCTCAGGCGC
AATCACGAATGAATAACGGTTTGGTTGATGCGAGTGATTTTGATGACGAGCGTAATGGCTGGCCTGTTGA
ACAAGTCTGGAAAGAAATGCATAAACTTTTGCCATTCTCACCGGATTCAGTCGTCACTCATGGTGATTTC
TCACTTGATAACCTTATTTTTGACGAGGGGAAATTAATAGGTTGTATTGATGTTGGACGAGTCGGAATCG
CAGACCGATACCAGGATCTTGCCATCCTATGGAACTGCCTCGGTGAGTTTTCTCCTTCATTACAGAAACG
GCTTTTTCAAAAATATGGTATTGATAATCCTGATATGAATAAATTGCAGTTTCATTTGATGCTCGATGAG
TTTTTCTAATCAGAATTGGTTAATTGGTTGTAACACTGGCAGAGCATTACGCTGACTTGACGGGACGGCG
CAAGCTCATGACCAAAATCCCTTAACGTGAGTTACGCGTCGTTCCACTGAGCGTCAGACCCCGTAGAAAA
GATCAAAGGATCTTCTTGAGATCCTTTTTTTCTGCGCGTAATCTGCTGCTTGCAAACAAAAAAACCACCG
CTACCAGCGGTGGTTTGTTTGCCGGATCAAGAGCTACCAACTCTTTTTCCGAAGGTAACTGGCTTCAGCA
GAGCGCAGATACCAAATACTGTTCTTCTAGTGTAGCCGTAGTTAGGCCACCACTTCAAGAACTCTGTAGC
ACCGCCTACATACCTCGCTCTGCTAATCCTGTTACCAGTGGCTGCTGCCAGTGGCGATAAGTCGTGTCTT
ACCGGGTTGGACTCAAGACGATAGTTACCGGATAAGGCGCAGCGGTCGGGCTGAACGGGGGGTTCGTGCA
CACAGCCCAGCTTGGAGCGAACGACCTACACCGAACTGAGATACCTACAGCGTGAGCTATGAGAAAGCGC
CACGCTTCCCGAAGGGAGAAAGGCGGACAGGTATCCGGTAAGCGGCAGGGTCGGAACAGGAGAGCGCACG
AGGGAGCTTCCAGGGGGAAACGCCTGGTATCTTTATAGTCCTGTCGGGTTTCGCCACCTCTGACTTGAGC
GTCGATTTTTGTGATGCTCGTCAGGGGGGCGGAGCCTATGGAAAAACGCCAGCAACGCGGCCTTTTTACG
GTTCCTGGCCTTTTGCTGGCCTTTTGCTCACATGTTCTTTCCTGCGTTATCCCCTGATTCTGTGGATAAC
CGTATTACCGCCTTTGAGTGAGCTGATACCGCTCGCCGCAGCCGAACGACCGAGCGCAGCGAGTCAGTGA
GCGAGGAAGCGGAAGAGCGCCCAATACGCAAACCGCCTCTCCCCGCGCGTTGGCCGATTCATTAATGCAG
CTGGCACGACAGGTTTCCCGACTGGAAAGCGGGCAGTGAGCGCAACGCAATTAATACGCGTACCGCTAGC
CAGGAAGAGTTTGTAGAAACGCAAAAAGGCCATCCGTCAGGATGGCCTTCTGCTTAGTTTGATGCCTGGC
AGTTTATGGCGGGCGTCCTGCCCGCCACCCTCCGGGCCGTTGCTTCACAACGTTCAAATCCGCTCCCGGC
GGATTTGTCCTACTCAGGAGAGCGTTCACCGACAAACAACAGATAAAACGAAAGGCCCAGTCTTCCGACT
GAGCCTTTCGTTTTATTTGATGCCTGGCAGTTCCCTACTCTCGCGTTAACGCTAGCATGGATGTTTTCCC
AGTCACGACGTTGTAAAACGACGGCCAGTCTTAAGCTCGGGCCC
