>Addgene plasmid #161355 | pDONR221-SLC39A9_STOP | depositor partial sequence | sequence record 312645 | Codon-optimized ORF of SLC39A9
ATGGACGATTTCATCTCCATCTCTCTGCTGTCCCTGGCAATGCTGGTGGGATGCTACGTGGCAGGCATCA
TCCCACTGGCCGTGAACTTTTCTGAGGAGAGGCTGAAGCTGGTGACAGTGCTGGGAGCAGGACTGCTGTG
CGGAACCGCCCTTGCCGTTATAGTTCCTGAAGGGGTGCACGCCCTGTATGAGGACATCCTGGAGGGCAAG
CACCACCAGGCCTCCGAGACACACAATGTGATCGCCTCCGACAAGGCCGCCGAGAAGTCTGTGGTGCACG
AGCACGAGCACTCTCACGATCACACCCAGCTGCACGCCTACATCGGCGTGAGCCTGGTGCTGGGCTTCGT
GTTTATGCTGCTGGTGGACCAGATCGGCAACTCTCACGTGCACAGCACAGACGATCCAGAGGCAGCACGG
AGCTCCAATAGCAAGATCACCACAACCCTGGGCCTGGTGGTGCACGCAGCAGCAGATGGAGTGGCCCTGG
GAGCCGCCGCCAGCACATCCCAGACCAGCGTGCAGCTGATCGTGTTCGTGGCCATCATGCTGCACAAGGC
ACCTGCAGCCTTCGGCCTGGTGTCCTTTCTGATGCACGCCGGCCTGGAGCGGAACAGAATCAGGAAGCAC
CTGCTGGTGTTTGCACTGGCAGCACCAGTGATGAGCATGGTGACATACCTGGGCCTGTCCAAGTCTAGCA
AGGAGGCCCTGTCTGAAGTGAATGCCACCGGCGTGGCCATGCTGTTCTCTGCCGGCACATTTCTGTATGT
GGCAACCGTGCACGTGCTGCCAGAAGTGGGAGGAATCGGACACAGCCACAAGCCTGATGCAACCGGAGGA
AGGGGACTGTCCAGGCTGGAGGTGGCCGCCCTGGTGCTGGGCTGCCTGATCCCTCTGATCCTGAGCGTGG
GCCACCAGCACTAA
